>Addgene plasmid #117375 | pmiRGLO-TSPAN15-201 | addgene full sequence | sequence record 231677 | Addgene NGS Result
CCACGATGCGTCCGGCGTAGAGGATCGAGATCTACCGGGTAGGGGAGGCGCTTTTCCCAAGGCAGTCTGG
AGCATGCGCTTTAGCAGCCCCGCTGGGCACTTGGCGCTACACAAGTGGCCTCTGGCCTCGCACACATTCC
ACATCCACCGGTAGGCGCCAACCGGCTCCGTTCTTTGGTGGCCCCTTCGCGCCACCTTCTACTCCTCCCC
TAGTCAGGAAGTTCCCCCCCGCCCCGCAGCTCGCGTCGTGCAGGACGTGACAAATGGAAGTAGCACGTCT
CACTAGTCTCGTGCAGATGGACAGCACCGCTGAGCAATGGAAGCGGGTAGGCCTTTGGGGCAGCGGCCAA
TAGCAGCTTTGCTCCTTCGCTTTCTGGGCTCAGAGGCTGGGAAGGGGTGGGTCCGGGGGCGGGCTCAGGG
GCGGGCTCAGGGGCGGGGCGGGCGCCCGAAGGTCCTCCGGAGGCCCGGCATTCTGCACGCTTCAAAAGCG
CACGTCTGCCGCGCTGTTCTCCTCTTCCTCATCTCCGGGCCTTTCGACCTGCAGCCCAAGCTTGGCAATC
CGGTACTGTTGGTAAAGCCACCATGGAAGATGCCAAAAACATTAAGAAGGGCCCAGCGCCATTCTACCCA
CTCGAAGACGGGACCGCCGGCGAGCAGCTGCACAAAGCCATGAAGCGCTACGCCCTGGTGCCCGGCACCA
TCGCCTTTACCGACGCACATATCGAGGTGGACATTACCTACGCCGAGTACTTCGAGATGAGCGTTCGGCT
GGCAGAAGCTATGAAGCGCTATGGGCTGAATACAAACCATCGGATCGTGGTGTGCAGCGAGAATAGCTTG
CAGTTCTTCATGCCCGTGTTGGGTGCCCTGTTCATCGGTGTGGCTGTGGCCCCAGCTAACGACATCTACA
ACGAGCGCGAGCTGCTGAACAGCATGGGCATCAGCCAGCCCACCGTCGTATTCGTGAGCAAGAAAGGGCT
GCAAAAGATCCTCAACGTGCAAAAGAAGCTACCGATCATACAAAAGATCATCATCATGGATAGCAAGACC
GACTACCAGGGCTTCCAAAGCATGTACACCTTCGTGACTTCCCATTTGCCACCCGGCTTCAACGAGTACG
ACTTCGTGCCCGAGAGCTTCGACCGGGACAAAACCATCGCCCTGATCATGAACAGTAGTGGCAGTACCGG
ATTGCCCAAGGGCGTAGCCCTACCGCACCGCACCGCTTGTGTCCGATTCAGTCATGCCCGCGACCCCATC
TTCGGCAACCAGATCATCCCCGACACCGCTATCCTCAGCGTGGTGCCATTTCACCACGGCTTCGGCATGT
TCACCACGCTGGGCTACTTGATCTGCGGCTTTCGGGTCGTGCTCATGTACCGCTTCGAGGAGGAGCTATT
CTTGCGCAGCTTGCAAGACTATAAGATTCAATCTGCCCTGCTGGTGCCCACACTATTTAGCTTCTTCGCT
AAGAGCACTCTCATCGACAAGTACGACCTAAGCAACTTGCACGAGATCGCCAGCGGCGGGGCGCCGCTCA
GCAAGGAGGTAGGTGAGGCCGTGGCCAAACGCTTCCACCTACCAGGCATCCGCCAGGGCTACGGCCTGAC
AGAAACAACCAGCGCCATTCTGATCACCCCCGAAGGGGACGACAAGCCTGGCGCAGTAGGCAAGGTGGTG
CCCTTCTTCGAGGCTAAGGTGGTGGACTTGGACACCGGTAAGACACTGGGTGTGAACCAGCGCGGCGAGC
TGTGCGTCCGTGGCCCCATGATCATGAGCGGCTACGTTAACAACCCCGAGGCTACAAACGCTCTCATCGA
CAAGGACGGCTGGCTGCACAGCGGCGACATCGCCTACTGGGACGAGGACGAGCACTTCTTCATCGTGGAC
CGGCTGAAGAGCCTGATCAAATACAAGGGCTACCAGGTAGCCCCAGCCGAACTGGAGAGCATCCTGCTGC
AACACCCCAACATCTTCGACGCCGGGGTCGCCGGCCTGCCCGACGACGATGCCGGCGAGCTGCCCGCCGC
AGTCGTCGTGCTGGAACACGGTAAAACCATGACCGAGAAGGAGATCGTGGACTATGTGGCCAGCCAGGTT
ACAACCGCCAAGAAGCTGCGCGGTGGTGTTGTGTTCGTGGACGAGGTGCCTAAAGGACTGACCGGCAAGT
TGGACGCCCGCAAGATCCGCGAGATTCTCATTAAGGCCAAGAAGGGCGGCAAGATCGCCGTGTAATTCTA
GTTGTTTAAACGAGCTCGGGCCCAGCCTGCCATGGCAGCTCCAACAAGGACCGTCTGGGATAGCACCTCT
CAGTCAACATCGTGGGGCTGGACAGGGCTGCGGCCCCTCTGCCCACACTCAGTACTGACCAAAGCCAGGG
CTGTGTGTGCCTGTGTGTAGGTCCCACGGCCTCTGCCTCCCCAGGGAGCAGAGCCTGGGCCTCCCCTAAG
AGGCTTTCCCCGAGGCAGCTCTGGAATCTGTGCCCACCTGGGGCCTGGGGAACAAGGCCCTCCTTTCTCC
AGGCCTGGGCTACGGGGGAGGGAGAGCCTGAGGCTCTGCTCAGGGCCCATTTCATCTCTGGCAGTGCCTT
GGCGGTGGTATTCAAGGCAGTTTTGTAGCACCTGTAATTGGGGAGAGGGAGTGTGCCCCTCGGGGCAGGA
GGGAAGGGCATCTGGGGAAGGGCAGGAGGGAAGAGCTGTCCATGCAGCCACGCCCATGGCCAGGTTGGCC
TCTTCTCAGCCTCCCAGGTGCCTTGAGCCCTCTTGCAAGGGCGGCTGCTTCCTTGAGCCTAGTTTTTTTA
CGTGATTTTTGTAACATTCATTTTTTTGTACAGATAACAGGAGTTTCTGACTAATCAAAGCTGGTATTTC
CCCGCATGTCTTATTCTTGCCCTTCCCCCAACCAGTTTGTTAATCAAACAATAAAAACATGTTTTTTTTT
TTTTTTTTTAGTCGACCTGCAGGCATGCAAGCTGATCCGGCTGCTAACAAAGCCCGAAAGGAAGCTGAGT
TGGCTGCTGCCACCGCTGAGCAATAACTAGCATAACCCCTTGGGGCGGCCGCTTCGAGCAGACATGATAA
GATACATTGATGAGTTTGGACAAACCACAACTAGAATGCAGTGAAAAAAATGCTTTATTTGTGAAATTTG
TGATGCTATTGCTTTATTTGTAACCATTATAAGCTGCAATAAACAAGTTAACAACAACAATTGCATTCAT
TTTATGTTTCAGGTTCAGGGGGAGATGTGGGAGGTTTTTTTAAGCAAGTAAAACCTCTACAAATGTGGTA
AAATCGAATTTTAACAAAATATTAACGCTTACAATTTCCTGATGCGGTATTTTCTCCTTACGCATCTGTG
CGGTATTTCACACCGCATACGCGGATCTGCGCAGCACCATGGCCTGAAATAACCTCTGAAAGAGGAACTT
GGTTAGGTACCTTCTGAGGCGGAAAGAACCAGCTGTGGAATGTGTGTCAGTTAGGGTGTGGAAAGTCCCC
AGGCTCCCCAGCAGGCAGAAGTATGCAAAGCATGCATCTCAATTAGTCAGCAACCAGGTGTGGAAAGTCC
CCAGGCTCCCCAGCAGGCAGAAGTATGCAAAGCATGCATCTCAATTAGTCAGCAACCATAGTCCCGCCCC
TAACTCCGCCCATCCCGCCCCTAACTCCGCCCAGTTCCGCCCATTCTCCGCCCCATGGCTGACTAATTTT
TTTTATTTATGCAGAGGCCGAGGCCGCCTCGGCCTCTGAGCTATTCCAGAAGTAGTGAGGAGGCTTTTTT
GGAGGCCTAGGCTTTTGCAAAAAGCTTGATTCTTCTGACACAACAGTCTCGAACCAAAGGCTGGAGCCAC
CATGGCTTCCAAGGTGTACGACCCCGAGCAACGCAAACGCATGATCACTGGGCCTCAGTGGTGGGCTCGC
TGCAAGCAAATGAACGTGCTGGACTCCTTCATCAACTACTATGATTCCGAGAAGCACGCCGAGAACGCCG
TGATTTTTCTGCATGGTAACGCTGCCTCCAGCTACCTGTGGAGGCACGTCGTGCCTCACATCGAGCCCGT
GGCTAGATGCATCATCCCTGATCTGATCGGAATGGGTAAGTCCGGCAAGAGCGGGAATGGCTCATATCGC
CTCCTGGATCACTACAAGTACCTCACCGCTTGGTTCGAGCTGCTGAACCTTCCAAAGAAAATCATCTTTG
TGGGCCACGACTGGGGGGCTTGTCTGGCCTTTCACTACTCCTACGAGCACCAAGACAAGATCAAGGCCAT
CGTCCATGCTGAGAGTGTCGTGGACGTGATCGAGTCCTGGGACGAGTGGCCTGACATCGAGGAGGATATC
GCCCTGATCAAGAGCGAAGAGGGCGAGAAAATGGTGCTTGAGAATAACTTCTTCGTCGAGACCATGCTCC
CAAGCAAGATCATGCGGAAACTGGAGCCTGAGGAGTTCGCTGCCTACCTGGAGCCATTCAAGGAGAAGGG
CGAGGTTAGACGGCCTACCCTCTCCTGGCCTCGCGAGATCCCTCTCGTTAAGGGAGGCAAGCCCGACGTC
GTCCAGATTGTCCGCAACTACAACGCCTACCTTCGGGCCAGCGACGATCTGCCTAAGATGTTCATCGAGT
CCGACCCTGGGTTCTTTTCCAACGCTATTGTCGAGGGAGCTAAGAAGTTCCCTAACACCGAGTTCGTGAA
GGTGAAGGGCCTCCACTTCAGCCAGGAGGACGCTCCAGATGAAATGGGTAAGTACATCAAGAGCTTCGTG
GAGCGCGTGCTGAAGAACGAGCAGACCGGTGGTGGGAGCGGAGGTGGCGGATCAGGTGGCGGAGGCTCCG
GAGGGATTGAACAAGATGGATTGCACGCAGGTTCTCCGGCCGCTTGGGTGGAGAGGCTATTCGGCTATGA
CTGGGCACAACAGACAATCGGCTGCTCTGATGCCGCCGTGTTCCGGCTGTCAGCGCAGGGGCGCCCGGTT
CTTTTTGTCAAGACCGACCTGTCCGGTGCCCTGAATGAACTGCAGGACGAGGCAGCGCGGCTATCGTGGC
TGGCCACGACGGGCGTTCCTTGCGCAGCTGTGCTCGACGTTGTCACTGAAGCGGGAAGGGACTGGCTGCT
ATTGGGCGAAGTGCCGGGGCAGGATCTCCTGTCATCTCACCTTGCTCCTGCCGAGAAAGTATCCATCATG
GCTGATGCAATGCGGCGGCTGCATACGCTTGATCCGGCTACCTGCCCATTCGACCACCAAGCGAAACATC
GCATCGAGCGAGCACGTACTCGGATGGAAGCCGGTCTTGTCGATCAGGATGATCTGGACGAAGAGCATCA
GGGGCTCGCGCCAGCCGAACTGTTCGCCAGGCTCAAGGCGCGCATGCCCGACGGCGAGGATCTCGTCGTG
ACCCATGGCGATGCCTGCTTGCCGAATATCATGGTGGAAAATGGCCGCTTTTCTGGATTCATCGACTGTG
GCCGGCTGGGTGTGGCGGACCGCTATCAGGACATAGCGTTGGCTACCCGTGATATTGCTGAAGAGCTTGG
CGGCGAATGGGCTGACCGCTTCCTCGTGCTTTACGGTATCGCCGCTCCCGATTCGCAGCGCATCGCCTTC
TATCGCCTTCTTGACGAGTTCTTCTGAGCGGGACTCTGGGGTTCGAAATGACCGACCAAGCGACGCCCAA
CCTGCCATCACGATGGCCGCAATAAAATATCTTTATTTTCATTACATCTGTGTGTTGGTTTTTTGTGTGA
ATCGATAGCGATAAGGATCCTCTTTGCGCTTGCGTTTTCCCTTGTCCAGATAGCCCAGTAGCTGACATTC
ATCCGGGGTCAGCACCGTTTCTGCGGACTGGCTTTCTACGTAATGGTTTCTTAGACGTCAGGTGGCACTT
TTCGGGGAAATGTGCGCGGAACCCCTATTTGTTTATTTTTCTAAATACATTCAAATATGTATCCGCTCAT
GAGACAATAACCCTGATAAATGCTTCAATAATATTGAAAAAGGAAGAGTATGAGTATTCAACATTTCCGT
GTCGCCCTTATTCCCTTTTTTGCGGCATTTTGCCTTCCTGTTTTTGCTCACCCAGAAACGCTGGTGAAAG
TAAAAGATGCTGAAGATCAGTTGGGTGCACGAGTGGGTTACATCGAACTGGATCTCAACAGCGGTAAGAT
CCTTGAGAGTTTTCGCCCCGAAGAACGTTTTCCAATGATGAGCACTTTCAAAGTTCTGCTATGTGGCGCG
GTATTATCCCGTATTGACGCCGGGCAAGAGCAACTCGGTCGCCGCATACACTATTCTCAGAATGACTTGG
TTGAGTACTCACCAGTCACAGAAAAGCATCTTACGGATGGCATGACAGTAAGAGAATTATGCAGTGCTGC
CATAACCATGAGTGATAACACTGCGGCCAACTTACTTCTGACAACTATCGGAGGACCGAAGGAGCTAACC
GCTTTTTTGCACAACATGGGGGATCATGTAACTCGCCTTGATCGTTGGGAACCGGAGCTGAATGAAGCCA
TACCAAACGACGAGCGTGACACCACGATGCCTGTAGCAATGGCAACAACGTTGCGCAAACTATTAACTGG
CGAACTACTTACTCTAGCTTCCCGGCAACAATTAATAGACTGGATGGAGGCGGATAAAGTTGCAGGACCA
CTTCTGCGCTCGGCCCTTCCGGCTGGCTGGTTTATTGCTGATAAATCTGGAGCCGGTGAGCGTGGGTCTC
GCGGTATCATTGCAGCACTGGGGCCAGATGGTAAGCCCTCCCGTATCGTAGTTATCTACACGACGGGGAG
TCAGGCAACTATGGATGAACGAAATAGACAGATCGCTGAGATAGGTGCCTCACTGATTAAGCATTGGTAA
TTCGAAATGACCGACCAAGCGACGCCCAACCGGTATCAGCTCACTCAAAGGCGGTAATACGGTTATCCAC
AGAATCAGGGGATAACGCAGGAAAGAACATGTGAGCAAAAGGCCAGCAAAAGGCCAGGAACCGTAAAAAG
GCCGCGTTGCTGGCGTTTTTCCATAGGCTCCGCCCCCCTGACGAGCATCACAAAAATCGACGCTCAAGTC
AGAGGTGGCGAAACCCGACAGGACTATAAAGATACCAGGCGTTTCCCCCTGGAAGCTCCCTCGTGCGCTC
TCCTGTTCCGACCCTGCCGCTTACCGGATACCTGTCCGCCTTTCTCCCTTCGGGAAGCGTGGCGCTTTCT
CATAGCTCACGCTGTAGGTATCTCAGTTCGGTGTAGGTCGTTCGCTCCAAGCTGGGCTGTGTGCACGAAC
CCCCCGTTCAGCCCGACCGCTGCGCCTTATCCGGTAACTATCGTCTTGAGTCCAACCCGGTAAGACACGA
CTTATCGCCACTGGCAGCAGCCACTGGTAACAGGATTAGCAGAGCGAGGTATGTAGGCGGTGCTACAGAG
TTCTTGAAGTGGTGGCCTAACTACGGCTACACTAGAAGGACAGTATTTGGTATCTGCGCTCTGCTGAAGC
CAGTTACCTTCGGAAAAAGAGTTGGTAGCTCTTGATCCGGCAAACAAACCACCGCTGGTAGCGGTGGTTT
TTTTGTTTGCAAGCAGCAGATTACGCGCAGAAAAAAAGGATTTCAAGAAGATCCTTTGATCTTTTCTACG
GGGTCTGACGCTCAGTGGAACGAAAACTCACGTTAAGGGATTTTGGTCATGAGATTATCAAAAAGGATCT
TCACCTAGATCCTTTTATAGTCCGGAAATACAGGAACGCACGCTGGATGGCCCTTCGCTGGGATGGTGAA
ACCATGAAAAATGGCAGCTTCAGTGGATTAAGTGGGGGTAATGTGGCCTGTACCCTCTGGTTGCATAGGT
ATTCATACGGTTAAAATTTATCAGGCGCGATTGCGGCAGTTTTTCGGGTGGTTTGTTGCCATTTTTACCT
GTCTGCTGCCGTGATCGCGCTGAACGCGTTTTAGCGGTGCGTACAATTAAGGGATTATGGTAAATCCACT
TACTGTCTGCCCTCGTAGCCATCGAGATAAACCGCAGTACTCCGG
Features (pLannotate 1.2.2; 18 found; start..end, strand, type, name):
     37..536     +  promoter       PGK promoter: mouse phosphoglycerate kinase 1 promoter
    583..2235    +  CDS            luciferase: firefly luciferase synthetic luc2 version of the luciferase gene
   2950..2973    +  misc_feature   MCS (fragment): pUC18/19 multiple cloning site
   2980..3029    +  CDS            SET1 (fragment): solubility-enhancement tag derived from T7 phage gene 10B
   3037..3056    +  terminator     T7 terminator (fragment): transcription terminator for bacteriophage T7 RNA polymerase
   3078..3199    -  polyA_signal   SV40 poly(A) signal: SV40 polyadenylation signal
   3222..3290    -  CDS            large T antigen (fragment): large T antigen from SV40 (simian virus 40)
   3295..3327    +  rep_origin     M13 ori (fragment): M13 bacteriophage origin of replication; arrow indicates direction of (+) strand synthesis
   3328..3379    -  misc_feature   bom (fragment): basis of mobility region from pBR322
   3444..3801    +  promoter       SV40 promoter: SV40 enhancer and early promoter
   3852..4784    +  CDS            hRluc: Renilla luciferase human codon-optimized
   4835..5627    +  CDS            NeoR/KanR (fragment): aminoglycoside phosphotransferase from Tn5; aph(3')-II (or nptII); confers resistance to neomycin, kanamycin, and G418 (Geneticin®)
   5691..5739    +  polyA_signal   poly(A) signal: synthetic polyadenylation signal
   5760..5852    -  CDS            tnpA (fragment): TN5P_ECOLX - Also known as tnp. Experimental evidence at protein level: Swiss-Prot protein existence level 1. Mediates transposition of transposon Tn5 by a 'cut and paste' mechanism. First, the monomeric transposase binds the 19 bp inverted DNA repeats flanking the transposon. Then, dimerization of the DNA- bound transposase creates a synaptic DNA complex. After nicking of the first DNA strand, excision of the transposon proceeds through a series of intermediates. The transposase then mediates the insertion of the transposon at a new site by strand transfer. The activity of the wild- type tran
   5895..5999    +  promoter       AmpR promoter: bla
   6000..6860    +  CDS            AmpR: β-lactamase; bla; confers resistance to ampicillin, carbenicillin, and related antibiotics
   7018..7606    -  rep_origin     ori: high-copy-number ColE1/pMB1/pBR322/pUC origin of replication
   7722..8005    +  misc_feature   cer region: ColE1-derived recombination site that helps to maintain plasmids as monomers
