[The description below was written by a language model from this plasmid's Addgene catalogue record and pLannotate feature annotations shown in this document.]
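Description:
pmiRGLO-TSPAN15-201 is a mammalian dual-luciferase reporter plasmid built on the Promega pmiRGLO backbone and designed to test whether a 3' UTR is targeted by a microRNA. It is maintained in E. coli as a high-copy plasmid through a ColE1/pUC-type origin with ampicillin resistance (AmpR under its own bla promoter). A ColE1 cer region is also annotated, which helps keep the plasmid monomeric.

The test cassette uses the mouse PGK-1 promoter to drive the synthetic firefly luciferase gene luc2. A 691 bp human 3' UTR from the TSPAN15-201 transcript was placed downstream of the luciferase coding sequence by Gibson cloning, a step that destroyed the flanking NheI and XbaI sites. The UTR itself is not annotated in the feature table, but the unannotated gap between the end of luc2 and the remnant multiple cloning site matches its expected position, and an SV40 polyadenylation signal is annotated just beyond this region. Binding of a microRNA to the inserted UTR would lower firefly luciferase output.

A second, independent cassette has the SV40 enhancer/early promoter driving human codon-optimised Renilla luciferase, followed closely by a neomycin phosphotransferase sequence and a synthetic poly(A) signal. This cassette provides an internal normalisation signal from the same plasmid and allows G418 selection in mammalian cells. Several short annotated fragments (SET1, T7 terminator, large T antigen, M13 ori, bom, tnpA) appear to be partial backbone matches rather than functional parts. The associated publication concerns the regulatory network of miR-124 during human neurogenesis, which suggests the construct was used to test this UTR as a candidate miR-124 target, although the record does not say so directly.
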