Addgene plasmid #117375: pmiRGLO-TSPAN15-201
Purpose: Dual luciferase assay for miRNA-targeted UTR
Depositing lab: Volker Busskamp. Depositing organization: Technische Universitaet Dresden. Publication: Combined Experimental and System-Level Analyses Reveal the Complex Regulatory Network of miR-124 during Human Neurogenesis. Kutsche LK, Gysi DM, Fallmann J, Lenk K, Petri R, Swiersy A, Klapper SD, Pircs K, Khattak S, Stadler PF, Jakobsson J, Nowick K, Busskamp V. Cell Syst. 2018 Sep 28. pii: S2405-4712(18)30358-2. doi: 10.1016/j.cels.2018.08.011. PubMed 30292704.
Backbone
  Vector backbone: pmiRGLO
  Backbone manufacturer: Promega
  Backbone size w/o insert (bp): 7334
  Vector type: Mammalian Expression, Luciferase
  Selectable markers: Neomycin (select with G418)
Growth in bacteria
  Bacterial resistance: Ampicillin, 100 μg/mL
  Growth temperature: 37°C
  Growth strain: DH5alpha
  Copy number: High Copy
Gene/Insert
  Gene/Insert name: 3' UTR TSPAN15-201
  Species: H. sapiens (human)
  Insert size (bp): 691
  Promoter: Murine PGK-1
  Tag / fusion protein: luciferase (N terminal on backbone)
  Cloning method: Gibson Cloning
  Sequencing primers: 5′ Fluc-F1 (AGAAGCTGCGCGGTGGTGTTGTG); 3′ T7terminal
Terms and licenses: Academic/Nonprofit Terms; Industry Terms: Not Available to Industry
Depositor comments: 5' NheI cloning site destroyed, 3' XbaI cloning site destroyed
How to cite: pmiRGLO-TSPAN15-201 was a gift from Volker Busskamp (Addgene plasmid # 117375 ; http://n2t.net/addgene:117375 ; RRID:Addgene_117375)
